>Addgene plasmid #161785 | pSMAL | addgene full sequence | sequence record 320454 | Addgene NGS Result
AAATTTCACAAATAAAGCATTTTTTTCACTGCATTCTAGTTGTGGTTTGTCCAAACTCATCAATGTATCT
TATCATGTCTGGCTCTAGCTATCCCGCCCCTAACTCCGCCCATCCCGCCCCTAACTCCGCCCAGTTCCGC
CCATTCTCCGCCCCATGGCTGACTAATTTTTTTTATTTATGCAGAGGCCGAGGCCGCCTCGGCCTCTGAG
CTATTCCAGAAGTAGTGAGGAGGCTTTTTTGGAGGCCTAGGGACGTACCCAATTCGCCCTATAGTGAGTC
GTATTACGCGCGCTCACTGGCCGTCGTTTTACAACGTCGTGACTGGGAAAACCCTGGCGTTACCCAACTT
AATCGCCTTGCAGCACATCCCCCTTTCGCCAGCTGGCGTAATAGCGAAGAGGCCCGCACCGATCGCCCTT
CCCAACAGTTGCGCAGCCTGAATGGCGAATGGG
[124 nt withheld, positions 454-577]
C
[91 nt withheld, positions 579-669]
A
[49 nt withheld, positions 671-719]
CCTTTGACGTTGGAGTCCACGTTCTTT
[37 nt withheld, positions 747-783]
ACCCTATCTCGGTCTATTCTTTTGATTTATAAGGGATTTTGCCGATTTCGGCCTATTGGTTAAAAAATGA
GCTGATTTAACAAAAATTTAACGCGAATTTTAACAAAATATTAACGCTTACAATTTAGGTGGCACTTTTC
GGGGAAATGTGCGCGGAACCCCTATTTGTTTATTTTTCTAAATACATTCAAATATGTATCCGCTCATGAG
ACAATAACCCTGATAAATGCTTCAATAATATTGAAAAAGGAAGAGTATGAGTATTCAACATTTCCGTGTC
GCCCTTATTCCCTTTTTTGCGGCATTTTGCCTTCCTGTTTTTGCTCACCCAGAAACGCTGGTGAAAGTAA
AAGATGCTGAAGATCAGTTGGGTGCACGAGTGGGTTACATCGAACTGGATCTCAACAGCGGTAAGATCCT
TGAGAGTTTTCGCCCCGAAGAACGTTTTCCAATGATGAGCACTTTTAAAGTTCTGCTATGTGGCGCGGTA
TTATCCCGTATTGACGCCGGGCAAGAGCAACTCGGTCGCCGCATACACTATTCTCAGAATGACTTGGTTG
AGTACTCACCAGTCACAGAAAAGCATCTTACGGATGGCATGACAGTAAGAGAATTATGCAGTGCTGCCAT
AACCATGAGTGATAACACTGCGGCCAACTTACTTCTGACAACGATCGGAGGACCGAAGGAGCTAACCGCT
TTTTTGCACAACATGGGGGATCATGTAACTCGCCTTGATCGTTGGGAACCGGAGCTGAATGAAGCCATAC
CAAACGACGAGCGTGACACCACGATGCCTGTAGCAATGGCAACAACGTTGCGCAAACTATTAACTGGCGA
ACTACTTACTCTAGCTTCCCGGCAACAATTAATAGACTGGATGGAGGCGGATAAAGTTGCAGGACCACTT
CTGCGCTCGGCCCTTCCGGCTGGCTGGTTTATTGCTGATAAATCTGGAGCCGGTGAGCGTGGGTCTCGCG
GTATCATTGCAGCACTGGGGCCAGATGGTAAGCCCTCCCGTATCGTAGTTATCTACACGACGGGGAGTCA
GGCAACTATGGATGAACGAAATAGACAGATCGCTGAGATAGGTGCCTCACTGATTAAGCATTGGTAACTG
TCAGACCAAGTTTACTCATATATACTTTAGATTGATTTAAAACTTCATTTTTAATTTAAAAGGATCTAGG
TGAAGATCCTTTTTGATAATCTCATGACCAAAATCCCTTAACGTGAGTTTTCGTTCCACTGAGCGTCAGA
CCCCGTAGAAAAGATCAAAGGATCTTCTTGAGATCCTTTTTTTCTGCGCGTAATCTGCTGCTTGCAAACA
AAAAAACCACCGCTACCAGCGGTGGTTTGTTTGCCGGATCAAGAGCTACCAACTCTTTTTCCGAAGGTAA
CTGGCTTCAGCAGAGCGCAGATACCAAATACTGTTCTTCTAGTGTAGCCGTAGTTAGGCCACCACTTCAA
GAACTCTGTAGCACCGCCTACATACCTCGCTCTGCTAATCCTGTTACCAGTGGCTGCTGCCAGTGGCGAT
AAGTCGTGTCTTACCGGGTTGGACTCAAGACGATAGTTACCGGATAAGGCGCAGCGGTCGGGCTGAACGG
GGGGTTCGTGCACACAGCCCAGCTTGGAGCGAACGACCTACACCGAACTGAGATACCTACAGCGTGAGCT
ATGAGAAAGCGCCACGCTTCCCGAAGGGAGAAAGGCGGACAGGTATCCGGTAAGCGGCAGGGTCGGAACA
GGAGAGCGCACGAGGGAGCTTCCAGGGGGAAACGCCTGGTATCTTTATAGTCCTGTCGGGTTTCGCCACC
TCTGACTTGAGCGTCGATTTTTGTGATGCTCGTCAGGGGGGCGGAGCCTATGGAAAAACGCCAGCAACGC
GGCCTTTTTACGGTTCCTGGCCTTTTGCTGGCCTTTTGCTCACATGTTCTTTCCTGCGTTATCCCCTGAT
TCTGTGGATAACCGTATTACCGCCTTTGAGTGAGCTGATACCGCTCGCCGCAGCCGAACGACCGAGCGCA
GCGAGTCAGTGAGCGAGGAAGCGGAAGAGCGCCCAATACGCAAACCGCCTCTCCCCGCGCGTTGGCCGAT
TCATTAATGCAGCTGGCACGACAGGTTTCCCGACTGGAAAGCGGGCAGTGAGCGCAACGCAATTAATGTG
AGTTAGCTCACTCATTAGGCACCCCAGGCTTTACACTTTATGCTTCCGGCTCGTATGTTGTGTGGAATTG
TGAGCGGATAACAATTTCACACAGGAAACAGCTATGACCATGATTACGCCAAGCGCGCAATTAACCCTCA
CTAAAGGGAACAAAAGCTGGAGCTGCAAGCTTGGCCATTGCATACGTTGTATCCATATCATAATATGTAC
ATTTATATTGGCTCATGTCCAACATTACCGCCATGTTGACATTGATTATTGACTAGTTATTAATAGTAAT
CAATTACGGGGTCATTAGTTCATAGCCCATATATGGAGTTCCGCGTTACATAACTTACGGTAAATGGCCC
GCCTGGCTGACCGCCCAACGACCCCCGCCCATTGACGTCAATAATGACGTATGTTCCCATAGTAACGCCA
ATAGGGACTTTCCATTGACGTCAATGGGTGGAGTATTTACGGTAAACTGCCCACTTGGCAGTACATCAAG
TGTATCATATGCCAAGTACGCCCCCTATTGACGTCAATGACGGTAAATGGCCCGCCTGGCATTATGCCCA
GTACATGACCTTATGGGACTTTCCTACTTGGCAGTACATCTACGTATTAGTCATCGCTATTACCATGGTG
ATGCGGTTTTGGCAGTACATCAATGGGCGTGGATAGCGGTTTGACTCACGGGGATTTCCAAGTCTCCACC
CCATTGACGTCAATGGGAGTTTGTTTTGGCACCAAAATCAACGGGACTTTCCAAAATGTCGTAACAACTC
CGCCCCATTGACGCAAATGGGCGGTAGGCGTGTACGGTGGGAGGTCTATATAAGCAGAGCTCGTTTAGTG
AACCGGGGTCTCTCTGGTTAGACCAGATCTGAGCCTGGGAGCTCTCTGGCTAACTAGGGAACCCACTGCT
TAAGCCTCAATAAAGCTTGCCTTGAGTGCTTCAAGTAGTGTGTGCCCGTCTGTTGTGTGACTCTGGTAAC
TAGAGATCCCTCAGACCCTTTTAGTCAGTGTGGAAAATCTCTAGCAGTGGCGCCCGAACAGGGACTTGAA
AGCGAAAGGGAAACCAGAGGAGCTCTCTCGACGCAGGACTCGGCTTGCTGAAGCGCGCACGGCAAGAGGC
GAGGGGCGGCGACTGGTGAGTACGCCAAAAATTTTGACTAGCGGAGGCTAGAAGGAGAGAGATGGGTGCG
AGAGCGTCAGTATTAAGCGGGGGAGAATTAGATCGCGATGGGAAAAAATTCGGTTAAGGCCAGGGGGAAA
GAAAAAATATAAATTAAAACATATAGTATGGGCAAGCAGGGAGCTAGAACGATTCGCAGTTAATCCTGGC
CTGTTAGAAACATCAGAAGGCTGTAGACAAATACTGGGACAGCTACAACCATCCCTTCAGACAGGATCAG
AAGAACTTAGATCATTATATAATACAGTAGCAACCCTCTATTGTGTGCATCAAAGGATAGAGATAAAAGA
CACCAAGGAAGCTTTAGACAAGATAGAGGAAGAGCAAAACAAAAGTAAGACCACCGCACAGCAAGCGGCC
GCTGATCTTCAGACCTGGAGGAGGAGATATGAGGGACAATTGGAGAAGTGAATTATATAAATATAAAGTA
GTAAAAATTGAACCATTAGGAGTAGCACCCACCAAGGCAAAGAGAAGAGTGGTGCAGAGAGAAAAAAGAG
CAGTGGGAATAGGAGCTTTGTTCCTTGGGTTCTTGGGAGCAGCAGGAAGCACTATGGGCGCAGCGTCAAT
GACGCTGACGGTACAGGCCAGACAATTATTGTCTGGTATAGTGCAGCAGCAGAACAATTTGCTGAGGGCT
ATTGAGGCGCAACAGCATCTGTTGCAACTCACAGTCTGGGGCATCAAGCAGCTCCAGGCAAGAATCCTGG
CTGTGGAAAGATACCTAAAGGATCAACAGCTCCTGGGGATTTGGGGTTGCTCTGGAAAACTCATTTGCAC
CACTGCTGTGCCTTGGAATGCTAGTTGGAGTAATAAATCTCTGGAACAGATTTGGAATCACACGACCTGG
ATGGAGTGGGACAGAGAAATTAACAATTACACAAGCTTAATACACTCCTTAATTGAAGAATCGCAAAACC
AGCAAGAAAAGAATGAACAAGAATTATTGGAATTAGATAAATGGGCAAGTTTGTGGAATTGGTTTAACAT
AACAAATTGGCTGTGGTATATAAAATTATTCATAATGATAGTAGGAGGCTTGGTAGGTTTAAGAATAGTT
TTTGCTGTACTTTCTATAGTGAATAGAGTTAGGCAGGGATATTCACCATTATCGTTTCAGACCCACCTCC
CAACCCCGAGGGGACCCGACAGGCCCGAAGGAATAGAAGAAGAAGGTGGAGAGAGAGACAGAGACAGATC
CATTCGATTAGTGAACGGATCTCGACGGTATCGGTTAACTTTTAAAAGAAAAGGGGGGATTGGGGGGTAC
AGTGCAGGGGAAAGAATAGTAGACATAATAGCAACAGACATACAAACTAAAGAATTACAAAAACAAATTA
CAAAAATTCAAAATTTTATCGATCACGAGACTAGCCTCGAGTGATCATAATCAGCCATACCACATTTGTA
GAGGTTTTACTTGCTTTAAAAAACCTCCCACACCTCCCCCTGAACCTGAAACATAAAATGAATGCAATTG
TTGTTGTTAACTTGTTTATTGCAGCTTATAATGGTTACAAATAAGGCAATAGCATCACAAATTTCACAAA
TAAGGCATTTTTTTCACTGCATTCTAGTTTTGGTTTGTCCAAACTCATCAATGTATCTTATCATGTCTGG
ATCTCAAATCCCTCGGAAGCTGCGCCTGTCATCGAATTCACCGGTCTACTTGTACAGCTCGTCCATGCCG
AGAGTGATCCCGGCGGCGGTCACGAACTCCAGCAGGACCATGTGATCGCGCTTCTCGTTGGGGTCTTTGC
TCAGGGCGGACTGGGTGCTCAGGTAGTGGTTGTCGGGCAGCAGCACGGGGCCGTCGCCGATGGGGGTGTT
CTGCTGGTAGTGGTCGGCGAGCTGCACGCTGCCGTCCTCGATGTTGTGGCGGATCTTGAAGTTCACCTTG
ATGCCGTTCTTCTGCTTGTCGGCCATGATATAGACGTTGTGGCTGTTGTAGTTGTACTCCAGCTTGTGCC
CCAGGATGTTGCCGTCCTCCTTGAAGTCGATGCCCTTCAGCTCGATGCGGTTCACCAGGGTGTCGCCCTC
GAACTTCACCTCGGCGCGGGTCTTGTAGTTGCCGTCGTCCTTGAAGAAGATGGTGCGCTCCTGGACGTAG
CCTTCGGGCATGGCGGACTTGAAGAAGTCGTGCTGCTTCATGTGGTCGGGGTAGCGGCTGAAGCACTGCA
CGCCGTAGGTCAGGGTGGTCACGAGGGTGGGCCAGGGCACGGGCAGCTTGCCGGTGGTGCAGATGAACTT
CAGGGTCAGCTTACCGTAGGTGGCATCGCCCTCGCCCTCGCCGGACACGCTGAACTTGTGGCCGTTTACG
TCGCCGTCCAGCTCGACCAGGATGGGCACCACCCCGGTGAACAGCTCCTCGCCCTTGCTCACCATGGTGG
TACCGAATTCCGCGGAGGCTGGATCGGTCCCGGTGTCTTCTATGGAGGTCAAAACAGCGTGGATGGCGTC
TCCAGGCGATCTGACGGTTCACTAAACGAGCTCTGCTTATATAGGCCTCCCACCGTACACGCCTACCACT
AGTAATGAAAGACCCCACCTGTAGGTTTGGCAAGCTAGCTGCAGTAACGCCATTTTGCAAGGCATGGAAA
AATACCAAACCAAGAATAGAGAAGTTCAGATCAAGGGCGGGTACATGAAAATAGCTAACGTTGGGCCAAA
CAGGATATCTGCGGTGAGCAGTTTCGGCCCCGGCCCGGGGCCAAGAACAGATGGTCACCGCAGTTTCGGC
CCCGGCCCGAGGCCAAGAACAGATGGTCCCCAGATATGGCCCAACCCTCAGCAGTTTCTTAAGACCCATC
AGATGTTTCCAGGCTCCCCCAAGGACCTGAAATGACCCTGCGCCTTATTTGAATTAACCAATCAGCCTGC
TTCTCGCTTCTGTTCGCGCGCTTCTGCTTCCCGAGCTCTATAAAAGAGCTCACAACCCCTCACTCGGCTT
AATTAAGATCATAACTTCGTATAGCATACATTATACGAAGTTATCCCAGCTTGATATCACAAGTTTGTAC
AAAAAAGCTGAACGAGAAACGTAAAATGATATAAATATCAATATATTAAATTAGATTTTGCATAAAAAAC
AGACTACATAATACTGTAAAACACAACATATCCAGTCACTATGGCGGCCGCATTAGGCACCCCAGGCTTT
ACACTTTATGCTTCCGGCTCGTATAATGTGTGGATTTTGAGTTAGGATCCGTCGAGATTTTCAGGAGCTA
AGGAAGCTAAAATGGAGAAAAAAATCACTGGATATACCACCGTTGATATATCCCAATGGCATCGTAAAGA
ACATTTTGAGGCATTTCAGTCAGTTGCTCAATGTACCTATAACCAGACCGTTCAGCTGGATATTACGGCC
TTTTTAAAGACCGTAAAGAGAAATAAGCACAAGTTTTATCCGGCCTTTATTCACATTCTTGCCCGCCTGA
TGAATGCTCATCCGGAATTCCGTATGGCAATGAAAGACGGTGAGCTGGTGATATGGGATAGTGTTCACCC
TTGTTACACCGTTTTCCATGAGCAAACTGAAACGTTTTCATCGCTCTGGAGTGAATACCACGACGATTTC
CGGCAGTTTCTACACATATATTCGCAAGATGTGGCGTGTTACGGTGAAAACCTGGCCTATTTCCCTAAAG
GGTTTATTGAGAATATGTTTTTCGTCTCAGCCAATCCCTGGGTGAGTTTCACCAGTTTTGATTTAAACGT
GGCCAATATGGACAACTTCTTCGCCCCCGTTTTCACCATGGGCAAATATTATACGCAAGGCGACAAGGTG
CTGATGCCGCTGGCGATTCAGGTTCATCATGCCGTTTGTGATGGCTTCCATGTCGGCAGAATGCTTAATG
AATTACAACAGTACTGCGATGAGTGGCAGGGCGGGGCGTAAACGCGTGGATCCGGCTTACTAAAAGCCAG
ATAACAGTATGCGTATTTGCGCGCTGATTTTTGCGGTATAAGAATATATACTGATATGTATACCCGAAGT
ATGTCAAAAAGAGGTATGCTATGAAGCAGCGTATTACAGTGACAGTTGACAGCGACAGCTATCAGTTGCT
CAAGGCATATATGATGTCAATATCTCCGGTCTGGTAAGCACAACCATGCAGAATGAAGCCCGTCGTCTGC
GTGCCGAACGCTGGAAAGCGGAAAATCAGGAAGGGATGGCTGAGGTCGCCCGGTTTATTGAAATGAACGG
CTCTTTTGCTGACGAGAACAGGGGCTGGTGAAATGCAGTTTAAGGTTTACACCTATAAAAGAGAGAGCCG
TTATCGTCTGTTTGTGGATGTACAGAGTGATATTATTGACACGCCCGGGCGACGGATGGTGATCCCCCTG
GCCAGTGCACGTCTGCTGTCAGATAAAGTCTCCCGTGAACTTTACCCGGTGGTGCATATCGGGGATGAAA
GCTGGCGCATGATGACCACCGATATGGCCAGTGTGCCGGTCTCCGTTATCGGGGAAGAAGTGGCTGATCT
CAGCCACCGCGAAAATGACATCAAAAACGCCATTAACCTGATGTTCTGGGGAATATAAATGTCAGGCTCC
CTTATACACAGCCAGTCTGCAGGTCGACCATAGTGACTGGATATGTTGTGTTTTACAGTATTATGTAGTC
TGTTTTTTATGCAAAATCTAATTTAATATATTGATATTTATATCATTTTACGTTTCTCGTTCAGCTTTCT
TGTACAAAGTGGTGATATCGAATTCCTGCAGCCCGGGGGATCCACTAGTTCTAGAATAACTTCGTATAGC
ATACATTATACGAAGTTATTCGACAATCAACCTCTGGATTACAAAATTTGTGAAAGATTGACTGGTATTC
TTAACTATGTTGCTCCTTTTACGCTATGTGGATACGCTGCTTTAATGCCTTTGTATCATGCTATTGCTTC
CCGTATGGCTTTCATTTTCTCCTCCTTGTATAAATCCTGGTTGCTGTCTCTTTATGAGGAGTTGTGGCCC
GTTGTCAGGCAACGTGGCGTGGTGTGCACTGTGTTTGCTGACGCAACCCCCACTGGTTGGGGCATTGCCA
CCACCTGTCAGCTCCTTTCCGGGACTTTCGCTTTCCCCCTCCCTATTGCCACGGCGGAACTCATCGCCGC
CTGCCTTGCCCGCTGCTGGACAGGGGCTCGGCTGTTGGGCACTGACAATTCCGTGGTGTTGTCGGGGAAG
CTGACGTCCTTTCCATGGCTGCTCGCCTGTGTTGCCACCTGGATTCTGCGCGGGACGTCCTTCTGCTACG
TCCCTTCGGCCCTCAATCCAGCGGACCTTCCTTCCCGCGGCCTGCTGCCGGCTCTGCGGCCTCTTCCGCG
TCTTCGCCTTCGCCCTCAGACGAGTCGGATCTCCCTTTGGGCCGCCTCCCCGCCTGGAATTCGAGCTCGG
TACCTTTAAGACCAATGACTTACAAGGCAGCTGTAGATCTTAGCCACTTTTTAAAAGAAAAGGGGGGACT
GGAAGGGCTAATTCACTCCCAACGAAGACAAGATCTGCTTTTTGCTTGTACTGGGTCTCTCTGGTTAGAC
CAGATCTGAGCCTGGGAGCTCTCTGGCTAACTAGGGAACCCACTGCTTAAGCCTCAATAAAGCTTGCCTT
GAGTGCTTCAAGTAGTGTGTGCCCGTCTGTTGTGTGACTCTGGTAACTAGAGATCCCTCAGACCCTTTTA
GTCAGTGTGGAAAATCTCTAGCAGTAGTAGTTCATGTCATCTTATTATTCAGTATTTATAACTTGCAAAG
AAATGAATATCAGAGAGTGAGAGGAACTTGTTTATTGCAGCTTATAATGGTTACAAATAAAGCAATAGCA
TCAC
Features (pLannotate 1.2.2; 39 found; start..end, strand, type, name):
    112..247     +  rep_origin     SV40 ori: SV40 origin of replication
    268..286     -  promoter       T7 promoter: promoter for bacteriophage T7 RNA polymerase
    294..449     +  CDS            lacZα (fragment): LacZα fragment of β-galactosidase; lacZ fragment
    454..882     +  rep_origin     f1 ori (sequence partly withheld): f1 bacteriophage origin of replication; arrow indicates direction of (+) strand synthesis
    935..1039    +  promoter       AmpR promoter: bla
   1040..1900    +  CDS            AmpR: β-lactamase; bla; confers resistance to ampicillin, carbenicillin, and related antibiotics
   2071..2659    +  rep_origin     ori: high-copy-number ColE1/pMB1/pBR322/pUC origin of replication
   2842..2934    +  CDS            lacI (fragment): lac repressor; lacI; The lac repressor binds to the lac operator to inhibit transcription in E. coli. This inhibition can be relieved by adding lactose or isopropyl-β-D-thiogalactopyranoside (IPTG).
   2947..2968    +  protein_bind   CAP binding site: CAP binding activates transcription in the presence of cAMP. E. coli catabolite activator protein
   2983..3013    +  promoter       lac promoter: promoter for the E. coli lac operon
   3021..3037    +  protein_bind   lac operator: The lac repressor binds to the lac operator to inhibit transcription in E. coli. This inhibition can be relieved by adding lactose or isopropyl-β-D-thiogalactopyranoside (IPTG). lac repressor encoded by lacI
   3082..3100    +  promoter       T3 promoter: promoter for bacteriophage T3 RNA polymerase
   3201..3580    +  enhancer       CMV enhancer: human cytomegalovirus immediate early enhancer
   3581..3784    +  promoter       CMV promoter: human cytomegalovirus (CMV) immediate early promoter
   3799..3979    +  LTR            5' LTR (truncated): truncated 5' long terminal repeat (LTR) from HIV-1
   4026..4151    +  misc_feature   HIV-1 Ψ: packaging signal of human immunodeficiency virus type 1
   4135..4498    +  CDS            HIV-1 gag (fragment): gag protein from human immunodeficiency virus 1; gag
   4644..4877    +  misc_feature   RRE: The Rev response element (RRE) of HIV-1 allows for Rev-dependent mRNA export from the nucleus to the cytoplasm.
   5254..5354    +  CDS            Rev (fragment): human immunodeficiency virus 1 (HIV-1) Rev protein; rev; enhances nuclear export of unspliced and incompletely spliced viral mRNAs
   5373..5490    +  misc_feature   cPPT/CTS: central polypurine tract and central termination sequence of HIV-1
   5515..5599    +  CDS            large T antigen (fragment): large T antigen from SV40 (simian virus 40)
   5622..5756    +  polyA_signal   SV40 poly(A) signal: SV40 polyadenylation signal
   5802..6518    -  CDS            EGFP: EGFP is a basic (constitutively fluorescent) green fluorescent protein published in 1996, derived from Aequorea victoria. It is reported to be a rapidly-maturing weak dimer with moderate acid sensitivity.
   6622..6660    -  promoter       minimal CMV promoter: human cytomegalovirus (CMV) immediate early promoter
   6707..7081    +  promoter       SFFV promoter (fragment): spleen focus-forming virus long terminal repeat (LTR) promoter
   7094..7127    +  protein_bind   loxP: Cre-mediated recombination occurs in the 8-bp core sequence (GCATACAT). Cre recombinase
   7142..7266    +  protein_bind   attR1: mutant version of attR; recombination site for the Gateway® LR reaction LR Clonase™
   7291..7321    +  promoter       lac UV5 promoter: E. coli lac promoter with an "up" mutation
   7345..7374    +  promoter       cat promoter (fragment): promoter of the E. coli cat gene encoding chloramphenicol acetyltransferase
   7375..8056    +  CDS            CmR (fragment): chloramphenicol acetyltransferase confers resistance to chloramphenicol
   8213..8371    +  CDS            ccdA (fragment): CCDA_ECO57 - Also known as H, letA. Experimental evidence at protein level: Swiss-Prot protein existence level 1. Antitoxin component of a type II toxin-antitoxin (TA) system which inhibits the post-segregational killing (PSK) of plasmid-free cells, also referred to as a plasmid addiction system. Binds to and blocks the activity of CcdB; will also remove bound CcdB protein from the CcdB-GyrA complex by forming a CcdA-CcdB complex, a process termed rejuvenation. Functions as a transcriptional corepressor for the ccdAB operon, repression also requires CcdB (By similarity). From Escherichia coli
   8376..8678    +  CDS            ccdB: CCDB_ECOLI - Also known as G, letB, letD. Experimental evidence at protein level: Swiss-Prot protein existence level 1. Toxic component of a type II toxin-antitoxin (TA) system, functioning in plasmid maintainence. Responsible for the post- segregational killing (PSK) of plasmid-free cells, also referred to as a plasmid addiction system. Half-life of over 2 hours. Cell killing by CcdB is accompanied by filamentation, defects in chromosome and plasmid segregation, defects in cell division, formation of anucleate cells, decreased DNA synthesis and plasmid loss. Interferes with the activity of DN
   8722..8846    -  protein_bind   attR2: mutant version of attR; recombination site for the Gateway® LR reaction LR Clonase™
   8846..8888    -  misc_feature   MCS (fragment): pBluescript multiple cloning site
   8889..8922    +  protein_bind   loxP: Cre-mediated recombination occurs in the 8-bp core sequence (GCATACAT). Cre recombinase
   8928..9516    +  misc_feature   WPRE: woodchuck hepatitis virus posttranscriptional regulatory element
   9533..9601    +  CDS            nef (fragment): NEF_HV1Z2 - Experimental evidence at protein level: Swiss-Prot protein existence level 1. Extracellular Nef protein targets CD4(+) T-lymphocytes for apoptosis by interacting with CXCR4 surface receptors. From Human immunodeficiency virus type 1 group M subtype D (isolate Z2/CDC-Z34) (HIV-1).
   9603..9836    +  LTR            3' LTR (ΔU3): self-inactivating 3' long terminal repeat (LTR) from HIV-1
   9908..72      +  polyA_signal   SV40 poly(A) signal (across the origin): SV40 polyadenylation signal
