[The description below was written by a language model from this plasmid's Addgene catalogue record and pLannotate feature annotations shown in this document.]
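Description:
pSMAL is an empty lentiviral Gateway destination vector of about 10 kb, derived from the MA1 backbone and intended for mammalian expression of a gene of interest together with a GFP marker. It is a self-inactivating HIV-1-based transfer vector. A CMV enhancer/promoter replaces the U3 region upstream of a truncated 5' LTR to drive genomic RNA production in packaging cells. This is followed by the Ψ packaging signal with a gag fragment, the RRE for Rev-dependent export, the cPPT/CTS, a WPRE to boost transcript levels, and a ΔU3 3' LTR with a downstream SV40 poly(A) signal. In bacteria the plasmid is maintained through a ColE1/pUC-type origin (the catalogue nevertheless lists it as low copy) and an ampicillin resistance gene. An f1 origin and an SV40 origin are also present.

The payload is a bidirectional promoter in which a minimal CMV promoter and an SFFV promoter point in opposite directions. The minimal CMV arm drives EGFP on the reverse strand. An SV40 poly(A) signal lies beyond the EGFP end, although it is annotated on the forward strand. The SFFV arm reads forward into the Gateway cassette. That cassette consists of attR1 and attR2 flanking a chloramphenicol resistance gene and the ccdB toxin. The empty vector therefore needs a ccdB-tolerant strain and dual ampicillin/chloramphenicol selection. An LR reaction with an entry clone replaces the cassette with the transgene and allows counter-selection against unrecombined plasmid. Two loxP sites in the same orientation bracket the Gateway region, so an inserted transgene could in principle be excised by Cre while EGFP remains. The vector carries no insert, and the associated work concerns human hematopoietic stem cells, where transduced cells can be tracked by GFP.
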