Addgene plasmid #161785: pSMAL
Purpose: (Empty Backbone) Gateway destination vector with bidirectional CMV-SFFV promoter for high expression of gene of interest and GFP.
Depositing lab: John Dick & Peter van Galen. Depositing organization: University Health Network. Publication: Reduced lymphoid lineage priming promotes human hematopoietic stem cell expansion. van Galen P, Kreso A, Wienholds E, Laurenti E, Eppert K, Lechman ER, Mbong N, Hermans K, Dobson S, April C, Fan JB, Dick JE. Cell Stem Cell. 2014 Jan 2;14(1):94-106. doi: 10.1016/j.stem.2013.11.021. PubMed 24388174.
Backbone
  Vector backbone: MA1
  Backbone size (bp): 10000
  Modifications to backbone: Inserted loxP and Gateway acceptor sites to facilitate insertion of transgene. Created bidirectional CMV-SFFV promotor for high expression of transgene and eGFP.
  Vector type: Mammalian Expression, Lentiviral
  Promoter: Bidirectional minhCMV and SFFV
Growth in bacteria
  Bacterial resistance: Chloramphenicol and Ampicillin, 25 & 100 μg/mL
  Growth temperature: 37°C
  Growth strain: ccdB Survival
  Copy number: Low Copy
Terms and licenses: Academic/Nonprofit Terms; Industry Terms: Not Available to Industry
How to cite: pSMAL was a gift from John Dick & Peter van Galen (Addgene plasmid # 161785 ; http://n2t.net/addgene:161785 ; RRID:Addgene_161785)
